Addgene plasmid #34458: KHBD00335
Depositing lab: Bart Deplancke. Depositing organization: Swiss Federal Institute of Technology (EPFL). Publication: Automated protein-DNA interaction screening of Drosophila regulatory elements. Korneel Hens, Jean-Daniel Feuz, Alina Isakova, Antonina Lagovitina, Andreas Massouras, Julien Bryois, Patrick Callaerts, Susan E. Celniker, Bart Deplancke. Nat Methods. 2011 Oct 30;8(12):1065-70. 10.1038/nmeth.1763 PubMed 22037703.
Backbone
  Vector backbone: pDONR221
  Backbone manufacturer: Invitrogen
  Backbone size w/o insert (bp): 2536
  Vector type: Gateway Donor Vector
Growth in bacteria
  Bacterial resistance: Kanamycin, 50 μg/mL
  Growth temperature: 37°C
  Growth strain: DH5alpha
  Copy number: High Copy
Gene/Insert
  Gene/Insert name: CG2202 (alt names: FBgn0030240; CG2202)
  Species: D. melanogaster (fly)
  Insert size (bp): 2667
  Entrez Gene: CG2202 (a.k.a. Dmel_CG2202, Dmel\CG2202)
  Cloning method: Gateway Cloning
  Sequencing primers: 5′ M13F; 3′ M13R
Terms and licenses: Academic/Nonprofit Terms; Industry Terms: Not Available to Industry
Depositor comments: Please note that the ORFs in this collection were cloned open-ended (without a stop codon).
How to cite: KHBD00335 was a gift from Bart Deplancke (Addgene plasmid # 34458 ; http://n2t.net/addgene:34458 ; RRID:Addgene_34458)
