[The description below was written by a language model from this plasmid's Addgene catalogue record.]
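Description:
KHBD00335 is a Gateway clone built on the Invitrogen pDONR221 backbone and carrying the open reading frame of the Drosophila melanogaster gene CG2202 (FBgn0030240). The catalogue lists a backbone of about 2.5 kb without insert and an insert of about 2.7 kb, introduced by Gateway recombination. Although the record classifies it as a Gateway donor vector, a pDONR221 plasmid that has received an insert functions in practice as an entry clone, in which the ORF would be flanked by attL recombination sites. It is maintained as a high-copy plasmid in standard E. coli cloning strains under kanamycin selection. M13 forward and reverse primer sites flank the insert for sequence verification. No feature table is provided, so individual elements such as the origin of replication and the att sites are inferred from the named backbone rather than documented in the record.

The plasmid has no promoter intended to drive expression of the insert, and the record lists no tags or reporters; it serves as a shuttle source of the coding sequence rather than an expression construct. The depositor notes that ORFs in this collection were cloned open-ended, without a stop codon, which allows the CG2202 coding sequence to be transferred by LR recombination into destination vectors that add C-terminal as well as N-terminal fusions. The associated publication concerns automated protein-DNA interaction screening of Drosophila regulatory elements, suggesting that this clone is one member of a fly ORF collection assembled for such screens. The record does not state the specific function of CG2202.
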