>Addgene plasmid #34458 | KHBD00335 | depositor partial sequence | sequence record 41025 | KHBD00335 sequence 2667 bps
ATGGCAACGCCACAGCCGCAGCCGCAGCTGGAGTTGGGTTCGTGCCAGGAGGCGCAAACTGAGCCGGCGG
TCAGCAAGTTGGTTTCCCAGTTAGAGCCCCTGACCACAATGGACACCGTGGACGCGGAGCGCGTCTGCCG
CGTGTGCCTAAAGGATGTATCGTTGGAGGGGGAGCTACACTTCATCTTCAACGAAACGCCCGTCGAGCAG
GACGCAAATCTGGCCCGCATCCTGGACGAGTGCACCCTGCACCAGTGCGAGCGAAACGACGGCATGCCCC
CACATATGTGCAGCTCCTGCGTGGAGGCGGCCCGCAACGCCTACCGCTTCAAGCGGCACGCGGAGCGTTC
CTACTGCTCGCTGGTCGCATTGCTGGGCCGGTCGCCCCAGCTGAAGGCGCGAGGAGCCGAGGCGGCCAGT
CAGACGGATCAGGTGGCCTTGCTGCCATGCGAAATGTGCCACGACCAGTTCCTCAACAGCCTGGAGCTCA
GGCTGCACCGCAACCAGGTGCACAGAACGACCAAGGAGGCCACGTCGGCTGGCACAGATGGCCTGCCATC
CGAGGATTTTAAGTGCAAATTTTGTCCGCAGCATTTCCCGCATCTCCGACAGCTGCGCAGCCATTTGGCG
CGCAGCCACGAGCAGACCGCACGTCTACAGTGCGCCCATTGCCAACGCACCTTTAGCCGGCGGGATCATT
TGCTGCGCCACATACGCAATCAGCACCGGGATGTGGAGGAGGATCTTTTGCGCACCTGGCCGCCGGCGGA
CGAGAATACTATGAACAGCGATGGCGGAGATGAGCTGGTCTCTGCGGAGGTGCTGTTAAACGAGGAGGAT
AACGAAGATGAAGTCGTTGGGGAAGCCTTTCAGTGCAATACGAATCCCATTTCCAGTAACGAAGATGATG
GCGAAGAAGCCAATGGGGCCAATCAAACGCTGTGGCTGCACATCAAGCCGGAACCCTGCCTGGAGGCGGA
AGAAGTCGACCTGGCCATGCAGCTAAAGCTCGAGAAGAAGCGTCGACGGCGGGAGAAGGCAGAAGCTCAA
GCGGAAACTTCCATCGATCGGACTGTGAAGAACGAACACATTGCCATCGGCGACTCTCAGTTCAGCATTA
AGGAAGAGAATCAACTTGTGGGCAGCGATGACGAGGCGCCAATGGGAGTGGAAGACTTCATGAAGCTCCA
TGTCAGCGGAGAGCTGCCGCTTAGCGATGAGGAGCGGTTCGATGGTTTTGCAGACGATGACAGTGACCTT
GACGATGATGACGACGACGACGACGAGGAGGACGCTGGGGATGATGATGACGGAGAATTCCGGTTGAAAC
AGGAGCCGCTGGATGGCGAAAAGCCGCTGAAGAAGGCCAAGTCCGGCAGGCGGCGACGGCGGCGCAACAA
GGACGAGCCCAATCCCGATAACCGCTGCGAGGTGTGCCAGCGCACCTTCTCGCGCCACTGCCACCTGCTG
CGCCACAAGCTGTCGCACCTGGAGAAGAAGCCCCACAACTGCCCGCACTGCCCCAAGGCGTTCGCGCGCA
GCGACCACCTCAAGGCGCATGTGCAGAGCCTACACAGCAACAAGGAGCACAAGTGTTCGCTCTGTGAGGC
CGCCTTCTCGCGCCTGGACGCCTTGGAGCGTCACAAGGTCAGCAAACACAACGGTGAGGGCCTGGAGCCG
GGCAGCGAACTGAAGCTGCAGCTGGCGGAGCACACTTGTGAGTACTGCTCCAAGCGCTTCTCCAGTAAGA
CCTATCTACGCAAGCACACTCTGCTGCACACCGACTTCCTTTACGCCTGCAAGACTTGCGACGAGACATT
CCGCGAGCGAGCGCAGCTGAGGGAGCACGAAAAGACCCACACCGGGCAGCGGAACTTCCTGTGCTGCATC
TGCGGCGACAGCTTTGCCCGCAACGACTACCTCCGCGTGCATATGCGACGCCACAACGGTGAGAAGCCCT
ACAAGTGCCGCTTCTGTGTCAAAGCCTTTCCCCGTGCCACCGATCTCAAGGTCCATGAGCGTTACCACAC
GGACACCAAACCTAATCTGTGCAATACTTGCGGCAAGAGCTTCCACCGCGCGTACAATCTAACGATCCAC
ATGCGCACGCACACCGGCGAGCGGCCGTACAAGTGCGACCAGTGTCCCAAGAGCTTCACGCAAAGCAACG
ACCTGAAGGCGCACATCCGGCGGCATACGGGCGAGCGGTACAAGTGTCCGCACTGCGATGCCTACTTCCT
GCAGTTGTATAATATGCGCAATCACTGCATGAGCGCCCACAACAAGCACATCGAGACGAAGACGGGACGA
CTGCAGCGCACGGGTCTGCTAGACGATGGCGGTCAGTCGCATTTGACCACCGTCGTTATGCCGCCGGCAC
GGTATCCAAATGAACTCGATCCCCAGCTGGCGGCGACGGCTGCGGCGACTGCAGCTGGCGGTGCTGAGAG
CACATCGTCGACCACCGTCATTCACTCGCCGGGTACATACAATGCGACAGCTGCAGCTCCAGCTAATACC
TTCGATGGAGCCAACTTTACACCCACGGCAGTGAATACGCCTGCTCCGTTTGGCGCCTTTAACTTTCCGC
CGGCCGTTATGGCGCATCTCATGTACAACCAAGGAGGAAGCAGCCAGCACAGCCAGAGCGGAAGCGATGC
GGGCAAA
