>Addgene plasmid #34458 | KHBD00335 | addgene partial sequence | sequence record 42461 | M13-Rev 5'-CAGGAAACAGCTATGACC-3'
TTTTATTTTGACTGATAGTGACCTGTTCGTTGCAACAAATTGATAAGCAATGCTTTCTTATAATGCCAAC
TTTGTACAAGAAAGTTGGCAATTTGCCCGCATCGCTTCCGCTCTGGCTGTGCTGGCTGCTTCCTCCTTGG
TTGTACATGAGATGCGCCATAACGGCCGGCGGAAAGTTAAAGGCGCCAAACGGAGCAGGCGTATTCACTG
CCGTGGGTGTAAAGTTGGCTCCATCGAAGGTATTAGCTGGAGCTGCAGCTGTCGCATTGTATGTACCCGG
CGAGTGAATGACGGTGGTCGACGATGTGCTCTCAGCACCGCCAGCTGCAGTCGCCGCAGCCGTCGCCGCC
AGCTGGGGATCGAGTTCATTTGGATACCGTGCCGGCGGCATAACGACGGTGGTCAAATGCGACTGACCGC
CATCGTCTAGCAGACCCGTGCGCTGCAGTCGTCCCGTCTTCGTCTCGATGTGCTTGTTGTGGGCGCTCAT
GCAGTGATTGCGCATATTATACAACTGCAGGAAGTAGGCATCGCAGTGCGGACACTTGTACCGCTCGCCC
GTATGCCGCCGGATGTGCGCCTTCAGGTCGTTGCTTTGCGTGAAGCTCTTGGGACACTGGTCGCACTTGT
ACGGCCGCTCGCCGGTGTGCGTGCGCATGTGGATCGTTAGATTGTACGCGCGGTGGAAGCTCTTGCCGCA
AGTATTGCACAGATTAGGTTTGGTGCCCGTGTGGTAACGCTCATGGACCTTGAGAT
